Addgene plasmid #50668: p2HD
Purpose: Contains second TALE repeat harboring HD as RVD
Depositing lab: Takashi Yamamoto. Depositing organization: Hiroshima University. Publication: Repeating pattern of non-RVD variations in DNA-binding modules enhances TALEN activity. Sakuma T, Ochiai H, Kaneko T, Mashimo T, Tokumasu D, Sakane Y, Suzuki K, Miyamoto T, Sakamoto N, Matsuura S, Yamamoto T. Sci Rep. 2013 Nov 29;3:3379. doi: 10.1038/srep03379. PubMed 24287550.
Backbone
  Vector backbone: pBSK
  Modifications to backbone: BsaI site was disrupted
  Vector type: TALEN
Growth in bacteria
  Bacterial resistance: Ampicillin, 100 μg/mL
  Growth temperature: 37°C
  Growth strain: XL1 Blue
  Copy number: High Copy
Gene/Insert
  Gene/Insert name: repeat 2HD
  Species: Xanthamonas oryzae
  Cloning method: Unknown
  Sequencing primers: 5′ TAATACGACTCACTATAGGG
Terms and licenses: Academic/Nonprofit Terms; Industry Terms: Not Available to Industry
How to cite: p2HD was a gift from Takashi Yamamoto (Addgene plasmid # 50668 ; http://n2t.net/addgene:50668 ; RRID:Addgene_50668)
