[The description below was written by a language model from this plasmid's Addgene catalogue record and pLannotate feature annotations shown in this document.]
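Description:
p2HD is a small (3,058 bp) TALE repeat module plasmid built on a pBSK (pBluescript-type) cloning backbone in which the backbone BsaI site has been disrupted. It is propagated in E. coli as a high-copy plasmid through its ColE1/pUC-type origin and selected with ampicillin via the β-lactamase gene and its native promoter. An f1 phage origin is also present, as are the usual pBluescript remnants: the lac promoter, operator and CAP site, a lacZα fragment, a short lacI fragment, and flanking T7 and T3 promoters.

The payload is a single TALE DNA-binding repeat derived from Xanthomonas oryzae, designated "repeat 2HD": the module intended for the second position in an assembly, carrying HD as its repeat-variable diresidue (RVD). In the standard TALE code, HD specifies recognition of cytosine. The feature table does not annotate the repeat itself, but the multiple cloning site appears as two separated fragments between the T7 and T3 promoters, with an unannotated gap of roughly 120 bp, consistent with a single repeat having been inserted there and interrupting lacZα. The cloning method is not recorded.

The plasmid has no expression role of its own. It serves as a building block in a modular TALEN construction library, where position-specific repeat modules with different RVDs are combined into ordered arrays. Removing the backbone BsaI site suggests Golden Gate-style assembly with this type IIS enzyme, although the record does not say so explicitly. The associated work concerns repeat modules bearing patterned non-RVD variations that enhance TALEN activity.
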