Features (pLannotate 1.2.2; 13 found; start..end, strand, type, name):
     30..458     -  rep_origin     f1 ori (sequence partly withheld): f1 bacteriophage origin of replication; arrow indicates direction of (+) strand synthesis
    463..618     -  CDS            lacZα (fragment): LacZα fragment of β-galactosidase; lacZ fragment
    626..644     +  promoter       T7 promoter: promoter for bacteriophage T7 RNA polymerase
    653..695     -  misc_feature   MCS (fragment): pBluescript multiple cloning site
    815..857     -  misc_feature   MCS (fragment): pBluescript multiple cloning site
    870..888     -  promoter       T3 promoter: promoter for bacteriophage T3 RNA polymerase
    933..949     -  protein_bind   lac operator: The lac repressor binds to the lac operator to inhibit transcription in E. coli. This inhibition can be relieved by adding lactose or isopropyl-β-D-thiogalactopyranoside (IPTG). lac repressor encoded by lacI
    957..987     -  promoter       lac promoter: promoter for the E. coli lac operon
   1002..1023    -  protein_bind   CAP binding site: CAP binding activates transcription in the presence of cAMP. E. coli catabolite activator protein
   1036..1128    -  CDS            lacI (fragment): lac repressor; lacI; The lac repressor binds to the lac operator to inhibit transcription in E. coli. This inhibition can be relieved by adding lactose or isopropyl-β-D-thiogalactopyranoside (IPTG).
   1311..1899    -  rep_origin     ori: high-copy-number ColE1/pMB1/pBR322/pUC origin of replication
   2070..2930    -  CDS            AmpR: β-lactamase; bla; confers resistance to ampicillin, carbenicillin, and related antibiotics
   2931..3035    -  promoter       AmpR promoter: bla
>Addgene plasmid #50668 | p2HD | depositor full sequence | sequence record 75829 | p2HD sequence 3058 bps
CTAAATTGTAAGCGTTAATATTTTGTTAAAATTCGCGTTAAATTTTTGTTAAATCAGCTCATTTTTTAAC
CAATAGGCCGAAATCGGCAAAATCCCTTATAAATCAAAAGAATAGACCGAGATAGGGT
[37 nt withheld, positions 129-165]
AAAGAACGTGGACTCCAACGTCAAAGG
[49 nt withheld, positions 193-241]
T
[91 nt withheld, positions 243-333]
G
[124 nt withheld, positions 335-458]
CCCATTCGCCATTCAGGCTGCGCAACTGTTGGGAAGGGCGATCGGTGCGGGCCTCTTCGCTATTACGCCA
GCTGGCGAAAGGGGGATGTGCTGCAAGGCGATTAAGTTGGGTAACGCCAGGGTTTTCCCAGTCACGACGT
TGTAAAACGACGGCCAGTGAGCGCGCGTAATACGACTCACTATAGGGCGAATTGGGTACCGGGCCCCCCC
TCGAGGTCGACGGTATCGATAAGCTTGGGTCTCGGACCCCGGAACAGGTGGTTGCAATCGCGTCACACGA
TGGGGGAAAGCAGGCCCTAGAAACCGTTCAGCGACTCCTGCCCGTCCTGTGCCAGGCCCACGGCCTGACG
GAGACCGGGATCCACTAGTTCTAGAGCGGCCGCCACCGCGGTGGAGCTCCAGCTTTTGTTCCCTTTAGTG
AGGGTTAATTGCGCGCTTGGCGTAATCATGGTCATAGCTGTTTCCTGTGTGAAATTGTTATCCGCTCACA
ATTCCACACAACATACGAGCCGGAAGCATAAAGTGTAAAGCCTGGGGTGCCTAATGAGTGAGCTAACTCA
CATTAATTGCGTTGCGCTCACTGCCCGCTTTCCAGTCGGGAAACCTGTCGTGCCAGCTGCATTAATGAAT
CGGCCAACGCGCGGGGAGAGGCGGTTTGCGTATTGGGCGCTCTTCCGCTTCCTCGCTCACTGACTCGCTG
CGCTCGGTCGTTCGGCTGCGGCGAGCGGTATCAGCTCACTCAAAGGCGGTAATACGGTTATCCACAGAAT
CAGGGGATAACGCAGGAAAGAACATGTGAGCAAAAGGCCAGCAAAAGGCCAGGAACCGTAAAAAGGCCGC
GTTGCTGGCGTTTTTCCATAGGCTCCGCCCCCCTGACGAGCATCACAAAAATCGACGCTCAAGTCAGAGG
TGGCGAAACCCGACAGGACTATAAAGATACCAGGCGTTTCCCCCTGGAAGCTCCCTCGTGCGCTCTCCTG
TTCCGACCCTGCCGCTTACCGGATACCTGTCCGCCTTTCTCCCTTCGGGAAGCGTGGCGCTTTCTCATAG
CTCACGCTGTAGGTATCTCAGTTCGGTGTAGGTCGTTCGCTCCAAGCTGGGCTGTGTGCACGAACCCCCC
GTTCAGCCCGACCGCTGCGCCTTATCCGGTAACTATCGTCTTGAGTCCAACCCGGTAAGACACGACTTAT
CGCCACTGGCAGCAGCCACTGGTAACAGGATTAGCAGAGCGAGGTATGTAGGCGGTGCTACAGAGTTCTT
GAAGTGGTGGCCTAACTACGGCTACACTAGAAGGACAGTATTTGGTATCTGCGCTCTGCTGAAGCCAGTT
ACCTTCGGAAAAAGAGTTGGTAGCTCTTGATCCGGCAAACAAACCACCGCTGGTAGCGGTGGTTTTTTTG
TTTGCAAGCAGCAGATTACGCGCAGAAAAAAAGGATCTCAAGAAGATCCTTTGATCTTTTCTACGGGGTC
TGACGCTCAGTGGAACGAAAACTCACGTTAAGGGATTTTGGTCATGAGATTATCAAAAAGGATCTTCACC
TAGATCCTTTTAAATTAAAAATGAAGTTTTAAATCAATCTAAAGTATATATGAGTAAACTTGGTCTGACA
GTTACCAATGCTTAATCAGTGAGGCACCTATCTCAGCGATCTGTCTATTTCGTTCATCCATAGTTGCCTG
ACTCCCCGTCGTGTAGATAACTACGATACGGGAGGGCTTACCATCTGGCCCCAGTGCTGCAATGATACCG
CGGCTGCCACGCTCACCGGCTCCAGATTTATCAGCAATAAACCAGCCAGCCGGAAGGGCCGAGCGCAGAA
GTGGTCCTGCAACTTTATCCGCCTCCATCCAGTCTATTAATTGTTGCCGGGAAGCTAGAGTAAGTAGTTC
GCCAGTTAATAGTTTGCGCAACGTTGTTGCCATTGCTACAGGCATCGTGGTGTCACGCTCGTCGTTTGGT
ATGGCTTCATTCAGCTCCGGTTCCCAACGATCAAGGCGAGTTACATGATCCCCCATGTTGTGCAAAAAAG
CGGTTAGCTCCTTCGGTCCTCCGATCGTTGTCAGAAGTAAGTTGGCCGCAGTGTTATCACTCATGGTTAT
GGCAGCACTGCATAATTCTCTTACTGTCATGCCATCCGTAAGATGCTTTTCTGTGACTGGTGAGTACTCA
ACCAAGTCATTCTGAGAATAGTGTATGCGGCGACCGAGTTGCTCTTGCCCGGCGTCAATACGGGATAATA
CCGCGCCACATAGCAGAACTTTAAAAGTGCTCATCATTGGAAAACGTTCTTCGGGGCGAAAACTCTCAAG
GATCTTACCGCTGTTGAGATCCAGTTCGATGTAACCCACTCGTGCACCCAACTGATCTTCAGCATCTTTT
ACTTTCACCAGCGTTTCTGGGTGAGCAAAAACAGGAAGGCAAAATGCCGCAAAAAAGGGAATAAGGGCGA
CACGGAAATGTTGAATACTCATACTCTTCCTTTTTCAATATTATTGAAGCATTTATCAGGGTTATTGTCT
CATGAGCGGATACATATTTGAATGTATTTAGAAAAATAAACAAATAGGGGTTCCGCGCACATTTCCCCGA
AAAGTGCCAC
