>Addgene plasmid #50668 | p2HD | addgene partial sequence | sequence record 79190 | M13pUC-fwd 5'-CCCAGTCACGACGTTGTAAAACG-3'
GTATCGATAAGCTTGGGTCTCGGACCCCGGAACAGGTGGTTGCAATCGCGTCACACGATGGGGGAAAGCA
GGCCCTAGAAACCGTTCAGCGACTCCTGCCCGTCCTGTGCCAGGCCCACGGCCTGACGGAGACCGGGATC
CACTAGTTCTAGAGCGGCCGCCACCGCGGTGGAGCTCCAGCTTTTGTTCCCTTTAGTGAGGGTTAATTGC
GCGCTTGGCGTAATCATGGTCATAGCTGTTTCCTGTGTGAAATTGTTATCCGCTCACAATTCCACACAAC
ATACGAGCCGGAAGCATAAAGTGTAAAGCCTGGGGTGCCTAATGAGTGAGCTAACTCACATTAATTGCGT
TGCGCTCACTGCCCGCTTTCCAGTCGGGAAACCTGTCGTGCCAGCTGCATTAATGAATCGGCCAACGCGC
GGGGAGAGGCGGTTTGCGTATTGGGCGCTCTTCCGCTTCCTCGCTCACTGACTCGCTGCGCTCGGTCGTT
CGGCTGCGGCGAGCGGTATCAGCTCACTCAAAGGCGGTAATACGGTTATCCACAGAATCAGGGGATAACG
CAGGAAAGAACATGTGAGCAAAAGGCCAGCAAAAGGCCAGGAACCGTAAAAAGGCCGCGTTGCTGGCGTT
TTTCCATAGGCTCCGCCCCCCTGACGAGCATCACAAAAATCGACGCTCAAGTCAGAGGTGGCGAAACCCG
ACAGGACTATAAAGATACCAGGCGTTTCCCCCTGGAAGCTCCCTCGTGCGCTCTCCTGTTCCGACCCTGC
CGCTTACCGGATACCTGTCCGCCTTTCTCCCTTCGGGAAGCGTGGCGCTTTCTCATAGCTCACGCTGTA
